LOCUS       Exported 3729 bp ds-DNA circular SYN 16-JUN-2021
DEFINITION  Strong mCherry fluorescence from Bxb1 landing pad.
ACCESSION   .
VERSION     .
KEYWORDS    AttB_mCherry
SOURCE      synthetic DNA construct
  ORGANISM  synthetic DNA construct
REFERENCE   1 (bases 1 to 3729)
  TITLE     Variants of human ACE2 differentially promote SARS-CoV and
            SARS-CoV-2 spike mediated infection
  JOURNAL   Unpublished
REFERENCE   2 (bases 1 to 3729)
  AUTHORS   .
  TITLE     Direct Submission
  JOURNAL   Exported Jun 16, 2021 from SnapGene Server 1.1.58
            http://www.snapgene.com
FEATURES             Location/Qualifiers
     source          1..3729
                     /organism="synthetic DNA construct"
                     /mol_type="other DNA"
     primer_bind     113..130
                     /label=L4440
                     /note="L4440 vector, forward primer"
     protein_bind    247..268
                     /label=CAP binding site
                     /bound_moiety="E. coli catabolite activator protein"
                     /note="CAP binding activates transcription in the presence
                     of cAMP."
     promoter        283..313
                     /label=lac promoter
                     /note="promoter for the E. coli lac operon"
     protein_bind    321..337
                     /label=lac operator
                     /bound_moiety="lac repressor encoded by lacI"
                     /note="The lac repressor binds to the lac operator to
                     inhibit transcription in E. coli. This inhibition can be
                     relieved by adding lactose or
                     isopropyl-beta-D-thiogalactopyranoside (IPTG)."
     primer_bind     326..348
                     /label=M13/pUC Reverse
                     /note="In lacZ gene"
     primer_bind     345..361
                     /label=M13 rev
                     /note="common sequencing primer, one of multiple similar
                     variants"
     primer_bind     345..361
                     /label=M13 Reverse
                     /note="In lacZ gene. Also called M13-rev"
     promoter        382..400
                     /label=T3 promoter
                     /note="promoter for bacteriophage T3 RNA polymerase"
     polyA_signal    409..530
                     /label=SV40 poly(A) signal
                     /note="SV40 polyadenylation signal"
     primer_bind     complement(420..439)
                     /label=EBV-rev
                     /note="SV40 polyA terminator, reverse primer"
     primer_bind     474..493
                     /label=SV40pA-R
                     /note="SV40 polyA, reverse primer"
     CDS             complement(644..1354)
                     /codon_start=1
                     /product="monomeric derivative of DsRed fluorescent protein
                     (Shaner et al., 2004)"
                     /label=mCherry
                     /note="mammalian codon-optimized"
                     /translation="MVSKGEEDNMAIIKEFMRFKVHMEGSVNGHEFEIEGEGEGRPYEG
                     TQTAKLKVTKGGPLPFAWDILSPQFMYGSKAYVKHPADIPDYLKLSFPEGFKWERVMNF
                     EDGGVVTVTQDSSLQDGEFIYKVKLRGTNFPSDGPVMQKKTMGWEASSERMYPEDGALK
                     GEIKQRLKLKDGGHYDAEVKTTYKAKKPVQLPGAYNVNIKLDITSHNEDYTIVEQYERA
                     EGRHSTGGMDELYK"
     primer_bind     complement(922..941)
                     /label=mCherry-F
                     /note="mCherry, forward primer"
     primer_bind     1191..1209
                     /label=mCherry-R
                     /note="mCherry, reverse primer"
     regulatory      1351..1360
                     /regulatory_class="other"
                     /note="vertebrate consensus sequence for strong initiation
                     of translation (Kozak, 1987)"
     primer_bind     complement(1495..1514)
                     /label=T7
                     /note="T7 promoter, forward primer"
     promoter        complement(1496..1514)
                     /label=T7 promoter
                     /note="promoter for bacteriophage T7 RNA polymerase"
     primer_bind     complement(1521..1538)
                     /label=M13 Forward
                     /note="In lacZ gene. Also called M13-F20 or M13 (-21)
                     Forward"
     primer_bind     complement(1521..1537)
                     /label=M13 fwd
                     /note="common sequencing primer, one of multiple similar
                     variants"
     primer_bind     complement(1530..1552)
                     /label=M13/pUC Forward
                     /note="In lacZ gene"
     rep_origin      1679..2134
                     /direction=RIGHT
                     /label=f1 ori
                     /note="f1 bacteriophage origin of replication; arrow
                     indicates direction of (+) strand synthesis"
     primer_bind     complement(1766..1785)
                     /label=F1ori-R
                     /note="F1 origin, reverse primer"
     primer_bind     1976..1997
                     /label=F1ori-F
                     /note="F1 origin, forward primer"
     promoter        2160..2264
                     /gene="bla"
                     /label=AmpR promoter
     CDS             2265..3125
                     /codon_start=1
                     /gene="bla"
                     /product="beta-lactamase"
                     /label=AmpR
                     /note="confers resistance to ampicillin, carbenicillin, and
                     related antibiotics"
                     /translation="MSIQHFRVALIPFFAAFCLPVFAHPETLVKVKDAEDQLGARVGYI
                     ELDLNSGKILESFRPEERFPMMSTFKVLLCGAVLSRIDAGQEQLGRRIHYSQNDLVEYS
                     PVTEKHLTDGMTVRELCSAAITMSDNTAANLLLTTIGGPKELTAFLHNMGDHVTRLDRW
                     EPELNEAIPNDERDTTMPVAMATTLRKLLTGELLTLASRQQLIDWMEADKVAGPLLRSA
                     LPAGWFIADKSGAGERGSRGIIAALGPDGKPSRIVVIYTTGSQATMDERNRQIAEIGAS
                     LIKHW"
     primer_bind     complement(2483..2502)
                     /label=Amp-R
                     /note="Ampicillin resistance gene, reverse primer"
ORIGIN
        1 ctggcctttt gctcacatgt tctttcctgc gttatcccct gattctgtgg ataaccgtat
       61 taccgccttt gagtgagctg ataccgctcg ccgcagccga acgaccgagt gcagcgagtc
      121 agtgagcgag gaagcggaag agcgcccaat acgcaaaccg cctctccccg cgcgttggcc
      181 gattcattaa tgcagctggc acgacaggtt tcccgactgg aaagcgggca gtgagcgcaa
      241 cgcaattaat gtgagttagc tcactcatta ggcaccccag gctttacact ttatgcttcc
      301 ggctcgtatg ttgtgtggaa ttgtgagcgg ataacaattt cacacaggaa acagctatga
      361 ccatgattac gccaagctcg aaattaaccc tcactaaagg ggatctccta agatacattg
      421 atgagtttgg acaaaccaca actagaatgc agtgaaaaaa atgctttatt tgtgaaattt
      481 gtgatgctat tgctttattt gtaaccatta taagctgcaa taaacaagtt aacaacaaca
      541 attgcattca ttttatgttt caggttcagg gggaggtgtg ggaggttttt taaagcaagt
      601 aaaacctcta caaatgtggt atggctgatt atgatcagga tccctacttg tacagctcgt
      661 ccatgccgcc ggtggagtgg cggccctcgg cgcgttcgta ctgttccacg atggtgtagt
      721 cctcgttgtg ggaggtgatg tccaacttga tgttgacgtt gtaggcgccg ggcagctgca
      781 cgggcttctt ggccttgtag gtggtcttga cctcagcgtc gtagtggccg ccgtccttca
      841 gcttcagcct ctgcttgatc tcgcccttca gggcgccgtc ctcggggtac atccgctcgg
      901 aggaggcctc ccagcccatg gtcttcttct gcattacggg gccgtcggag gggaagttgg
      961 tgccgcgcag cttcaccttg tagatgaact cgccgtcctg cagggaggag tcctgggtca
     1021 cggtcaccac gccgccgtcc tcgaagttca tcacgcgctc ccacttgaag ccctcgggga
     1081 aggacagctt caagtagtcg gggatgtcgg cggggtgctt cacgtaggcc ttggagccgt
     1141 acatgaactg aggggacagg atgtcccagg cgaagggcag ggggccaccc ttggtcacct
     1201 tcagcttggc ggtctgggtg ccctcgtagg ggcggccctc gccctcgccc tcgatctcga
     1261 actcgtggcc gttcacggag ccctccatgt gcaccttgaa gcgcatgaac tccttgatga
     1321 tggccatgtt atcctcctcg cccttgctca ccatggtggc gtgtagttgc ggtataatct
     1381 gcggatgatc ctgacgacgg agaccgccgt cgtcgacaag ccggctcgag cgctgagtcc
     1441 ggaatgccgt gacctacatc gtcgacctcg agggggggcc cggtacccaa ttcgccctat
     1501 agtgagtcgt attacaattc actggccgtc gttttacaac gtcgtgactg ggaaaaccct
     1561 ggcgttaccc aacttaatcg ccttgcagca catccccctt tcgccagctg gcgtaatagc
     1621 gaagaggccc gcaccgatcg cccttcccaa cagttgcgca gcctgaatgg cgaatgggnn
     1681 nnnnnnnnnn nnnnnnnnnn nnnnnnnnnn nnnnnnnnnn nnnnnnnnnn nnnnnnnnnn
     1741 nnnnnnnnnn nnnnnnnnnn nnnnnnnnnn nnnnnnnnnn nnnnnnnnnn nnnnnnnnnn
     1801 nncnnnnnnn nnnnnnnnnn nnnnnnnnnn nnnnnnnnnn nnnnnnnnnn nnnnnnnnnn
     1861 nnnnnnnnnn nnnnnnnnnn nnnnnnnnnn nnnnannnnn nnnnnnnnnn nnnnnnnnnn
     1921 nnnnnnnnnn nnnnnnnnnn nnnncctttg acgttggagt ccacgttctt taatagtgga
     1981 ctcttgttcc aaactggaac aacactcaac cctatctcgg tctattcttt tgatttataa
     2041 gggattttgc cgatttcggc ctattggtta aaaaatgagc tgatttaaca aaaatttaac
     2101 gcgaatttta acaaaatatt aacgcttaca atttaggtgg cacttttcgg ggaaatgtgc
     2161 gcggaacccc tatttgttta tttttctaaa tacattcaaa tatgtatccg ctcatgagac
     2221 aataaccctg ataaatgctt caataatatt gaaaaaggaa gagtatgagt attcaacatt
     2281 tccgtgtcgc ccttattccc ttttttgcgg cattttgcct tcctgttttt gctcacccag
     2341 aaacgctggt gaaagtaaaa gatgctgaag atcagttggg tgcacgagtg ggttacatcg
     2401 aactggatct caacagcggt aagatccttg agagttttcg ccccgaagaa cgttttccaa
     2461 tgatgagcac ttttaaagtt ctgctatgtg gcgcggtatt atcccgtatt gacgccgggc
     2521 aagagcaact cggtcgccgc atacactatt ctcagaatga cttggttgag tactcaccag
     2581 tcacagaaaa gcatcttacg gatggcatga cagtaagaga attatgcagt gctgccataa
     2641 ccatgagtga taacactgcg gccaacttac ttctgacaac gatcggagga ccgaaggagc
     2701 taaccgcttt tttgcacaac atgggggatc atgtaactcg ccttgatcgt tgggaaccgg
     2761 agctgaatga agccatacca aacgacgagc gtgacaccac gatgcctgta gcaatggcaa
     2821 caacgttgcg caaactatta actggcgaac tacttactct agcttcccgg caacaattaa
     2881 tagactggat ggaggcggat aaagttgcag gaccacttct gcgctcggcc cttccggctg
     2941 gctggtttat tgctgataaa tctggagccg gtgagcgtgg gtctcgcggt atcattgcag
     3001 cactggggcc agatggtaag ccctcccgta tcgtagttat ctacacgacg gggagtcagg
     3061 caactatgga tgaacgaaat agacagatcg ctgagatagg tgcctcactg attaagcatt
     3121 ggtaactgtc agaccaagtt tactcatata tactttagat tgatttaaaa cttcattttt
     3181 aatttaaaag gatctaggtg aagatccttt ttgataatct catgaccaaa atcccttaac
     3241 gtgagttttc gttccactga gcgtcagacc ccgtagaaaa gatcaaagga tcttcttgag
     3301 atcctttttt tctgcgcgta atctgctgct tgcaaacaaa aaaaccaccg ctaccagcgg
     3361 tggtttgttt gccggatcaa gagctaccaa ctctttttcc gaaggtaact ggcttcagca
     3421 gagcgcagat accaaatact gttcttctag tgtagccgta gttaggccac cacttcaaga
     3481 actctgtagc accgcctaca tacctcgctc tgctaatcct gttaccagtg gctgctgcca
     3541 gtggcgataa gtcgtgtctt accgggttgg actcaagacg atagttaccg gataaggcgc
     3601 agcggtcggg ctgaacgggg ggttcgtgca cacagcccag cttggagcga acgacctaca
     3661 ccgaactgag atacctacag cgtgagctat gagaaagcgc cacgcttccc gaagggagaa
     3721 aggcggaca
//
