[The description below was written by a language model from this plasmid's Addgene catalogue record and the feature table of its GenBank file.]
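Description:
AttB_mCherry is a small (about 3.7 kb) promoterless recombination plasmid built on a custom backbone and designed to deliver an mCherry reporter into mammalian cells that carry a Bxb1 recombinase "landing pad". It is maintained in E. coli as a high-copy plasmid under ampicillin selection, with the beta-lactamase gene driven by its own AmpR promoter. An f1 phage origin is also annotated. The feature table does not list the plasmid replication origin, which presumably lies in the unannotated region after AmpR. It also does not annotate the Bxb1 attB site implied by the name, so the site's exact position cannot be read from the record.

The payload is a mammalian codon-optimised mCherry coding sequence, a monomeric DsRed derivative, preceded by a Kozak consensus for strong translation initiation and followed by an SV40 polyadenylation signal. The cassette lies on the complementary strand within a pBluescript-like cloning region flanked by T7 and T3 phage promoters, lac promoter/operator elements and M13 primer sites. These are backbone remnants useful mainly for sequencing. No mammalian promoter is present. In this type of system, Bxb1 integrase recombines the plasmid attB with a genomic attP placed downstream of a promoter in the landing pad, so mCherry is expressed only after correct integration. Unintegrated plasmid should stay largely silent.

The stated purpose is strong mCherry fluorescence from the landing pad, which suits it for marking or checking successful recombinants. The construct was deposited alongside work on how human ACE2 variants affect SARS-CoV and SARS-CoV-2 spike-mediated infection, although the record does not specify its exact role in that study.
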