Addgene plasmid #171598: AttB_mCherry
Purpose: Strong mCherry fluorescence from Bxb1 landing pad
Depositing lab: Kenneth Matreyek. Depositing organization: Case Western Reserve University. Publication: Mutants of human ACE2 differentially promote SARS-CoV and SARS-CoV-2 spike mediated infection. Shukla N, Roelle SM, Suzart VG, Bruchez AM, Matreyek KA. PLoS Pathog. 2021 Jul 16;17(7):e1009715. doi: 10.1371/journal.ppat.1009715. eCollection 2021 Jul. PubMed 34270613.
Backbone
  Vector backbone: Custom
  Vector type: Mammalian Expression, Synthetic Biology ; Promoterless Bxb1 DNA recombination
Growth in bacteria
  Bacterial resistance: Ampicillin, 100 μg/mL
  Growth temperature: 37°C
  Growth strain: DH5alpha
  Copy number: High Copy
Gene/Insert
  Gene/Insert name: mCherry
Terms and licenses: Academic/Nonprofit Terms; Industry Terms: Not Available to Industry
How to cite: AttB_mCherry was a gift from Kenneth Matreyek (Addgene plasmid # 171598 ; http://n2t.net/addgene:171598 ; RRID:Addgene_171598)
